>Addgene plasmid #27232 | pFSy(1.1)GW | depositor full sequence | sequence record 134467 | pFSy(1.1)GW sequence 9801 bps
GTCGACGGATCGGGAGATCTCCCGATCCCCTATGGTGCACTCTCAGTACAATCTGCTCTGATGCCGCATA
GTTAAGCCAGTATCTGCTCCCTGCTTGTGTGTTGGAGGTCGCTGAGTAGTGCGCGAGCAAAATTTAAGCT
ACAACAAGGCAAGGCTTGACCGACAATTGCATGAAGAATCTGCTTAGGGTTAGGCGTTTTGCGCTGCTTC
GCGATGTACGGGCCAGATATACGCGTTGACATTGATTATTGACTAGTTATTAATAGTAATCAATTACGGG
GTCATTAGTTCATAGCCCATATATGGAGTTCCGCGTTACATAACTTACGGTAAATGGCCCGCCTGGCTGA
CCGCCCAACGACCCCCGCCCATTGACGTCAATAATGACGTATGTTCCCATAGTAACGCCAATAGGGACTT
TCCATTGACGTCAATGGGTGGAGTATTTACGGTAAACTGCCCACTTGGCAGTACATCAAGTGTATCATAT
GCCAAGTACGCCCCCTATTGACGTCAATGACGGTAAATGGCCCGCCTGGCATTATGCCCAGTACATGACC
TTATGGGACTTTCCTACTTGGCAGTACATCTACGTATTAGTCATCGCTATTACCATGGTGATGCGGTTTT
GGCAGTACATCAATGGGCGTGGATAGCGGTTTGACTCACGGGGATTTCCAAGTCTCCACCCCATTGACGT
CAATGGGAGTTTGTTTTGGCACCAAAATCAACGGGACTTTCCAAAATGTCGTAACAACTCCGCCCCATTG
ACGCAAATGGGCGGTAGGCGTGTACGGTGGGAGGTCTATATAAGCAGCGCGTTTTGCCTGTACTGGGTCT
CTCTGGTTAGACCAGATCTGAGCCTGGGAGCTCTCTGGCTAACTAGGGAACCCACTGCTTAAGCCTCAAT
AAAGCTTGCCTTGAGTGCTTCAAGTAGTGTGTGCCCGTCTGTTGTGTGACTCTGGTAACTAGAGATCCCT
CAGACCCTTTTAGTCAGTGTGGAAAATCTCTAGCAGTGGCGCCCGAACAGGGACTTGAAAGCGAAAGGGA
AACCAGAGGAGCTCTCTCGACGCAGGACTCGGCTTGCTGAAGCGCGCACGGCAAGAGGCGAGGGGCGGCG
ACTGGTGAGTACGCCAAAAATTTTGACTAGCGGAGGCTAGAAGGAGAGAGATGGGTGCGAGAGCGTCAGT
ATTAAGCGGGGGAGAATTAGATCGCGATGGGAAAAAATTCGGTTAAGGCCAGGGGGAAAGAAAAAATATA
AATTAAAACATATAGTATGGGCAAGCAGGGAGCTAGAACGATTCGCAGTTAATCCTGGCCTGTTAGAAAC
ATCAGAAGGCTGTAGACAAATACTGGGACAGCTACAACCATCCCTTCAGACAGGATCAGAAGAACTTAGA
TCATTATATAATACAGTAGCAACCCTCTATTGTGTGCATCAAAGGATAGAGATAAAAGACACCAAGGAAG
CTTTAGACAAGATAGAGGAAGAGCAAAACAAAAGTAAGACCACCGCACAGCAAGCGGCCGCTGATCTTCA
GACCTGGAGGAGGAGATATGAGGGACAATTGGAGAAGTGAATTATATAAATATAAAGTAGTAAAAATTGA
ACCATTAGGAGTAGCACCCACCAAGGCAAAGAGAAGAGTGGTGCAGAGAGAAAAAAGAGCAGTGGGAATA
GGAGCTTTGTTCCTTGGGTTCTTGGGAGCAGCAGGAAGCACTATGGGCGCAGCGTCAATGACGCTGACGG
TACAGGCCAGACAATTATTGTCTGGTATAGTGCAGCAGCAGAACAATTTGCTGAGGGCTATTGAGGCGCA
ACAGCATCTGTTGCAACTCACAGTCTGGGGCATCAAGCAGCTCCAGGCAAGAATCCTGGCTGTGGAAAGA
TACCTAAAGGATCAACAGCTCCTGGGGATTTGGGGTTGCTCTGGAAAACTCATTTGCACCACTGCTGTGC
CTTGGAATGCTAGTTGGAGTAATAAATCTCTGGAACAGATTTGGAATCACACGACCTGGATGGAGTGGGA
CAGAGAAATTAACAATTACACAAGCTTAATACACTCCTTAATTGAAGAATCGCAAAACCAGCAAGAAAAG
AATGAACAAGAATTATTGGAATTAGATAAATGGGCAAGTTTGTGGAATTGGTTTAACATAACAAATTGGC
TGTGGTATATAAAATTATTCATAATGATAGTAGGAGGCTTGGTAGGTTTAAGAATAGTTTTTGCTGTACT
TTCTATAGTGAATAGAGTTAGGCAGGGATATTCACCATTATCGTTTCAGACCCACCTCCCAACCCCGAGG
GGACCCGACAGGCCCGAAGGAATAGAAGAAGAAGGTGGAGAGAGAGACAGAGACAGATCCATTCGATTAG
TGAACGGATCGGCACTGCGTGCGCCAATTCTGCAGACAAATGGCAGTATTCATCCACAATTTTAAAAGAA
AAGGGGGGATTGGGGGGTACAGTGCAGGGGAAAGAATAGTAGACATAATAGCAACAGACATACAAACTAA
AGAATTACAAAAACAAATTACAAAAATTCAAAATTTTCGGGTTTATTACAGGGACAGCAGAGATCCAGTT
TGGTTAATTAAGGGTTTTGGCTACGTCCAGAGCAGAGGAATGAGGGCATGTAGACTAAATATGTTCGTGT
GGAAGAGGCTGAATACACATCAGAGTTACTGCTGCAGGAAATGCTTCTGCATTGCATACCCAGAGTTTCC
TTGCTCATCTGAGAGCATGTGTTTTTTCCAGATGTGTGTACTTGTGTGAGATTCTCTGGGTGTGTGTCAA
TGTGTTGCCTGAACGTGCATTGCTCAATATGCTCATGTGTGTTACCCTGGGCTTGTACATCTACATATAT
ACCTGGATGCCCGTGTGTTCTGTGATGTACATATACCCTGTGTCATTCCTTGTTTTTCTATTTGTGTTAT
TCCATGTGTTCCTTCAGGCTCTCACTACCCAAGTGTCCACCTCCGCCTGTCTGGTGATGTTTACGCTACC
CCGTGCTCTTTTCTTTGCCTGACAGTGTTGTCGTGGAAGACATCTCGCCAGGAACACTGCAGTAAGGAGA
ATTTCTAGTTTTATGTTCCCCTCCGAGTATGCTTCTATCCCGACCCTCAACCCCAAAATGCCTTCAGAGG
TGAAAATCAACACTGGAAACACAAGTATCTGGGAAGGGTAACAATGCAAGTTAGCCTGAGGATTTAGGAG
GAGGCTGAAAAACAGAGTAGGAGCCTTACTACGGGTCCAGACCCTACGGACAAGAACCCCCACTCCCACT
CCCCAAATTGCGCATTCCCTCCCCCATCAGAGGGGGAGGGGAAGAGGATGCAGCGCGGCGCGGCGCGTGC
GCACTGTCGGATTTAGTACCGCGGACAGAGCCTTCGCCCCCGCTGCCGGCGCGCGCCACCACCTCCCCAG
CACCAAAGGCGGGCTGACGTCACTCTCCAGCCCTCCCCAAACTCCCCTACCTCACCGCCTTGGTCGCGTC
CGTGCAGCGGTGAGTCCAGTCGGGCCGCACCACAAGAGGTGCAAGATAGGGGGGTGCAGGCGCGACCATA
CGCTCTGCGGCGGCAGAGCCTCAGCGCTGCCTCAGTCTGCAGCGGGCAGCAGAGGAGTCGCGTCGTGCCA
GAGAGCGCCGCCGTGCTCCTGAGCCCCTTGCGCTCCGCCCCCGCGGCCCACCGACCCACTGCCCCTTGGA
TCCCCGGGTACCGGTCGCCACCATGGTGAGCAAGGGCGAGGAGCTGTTCACCGGGGTGGTGCCCATCCTG
GTCGAGCTGGACGGCGACGTAAACGGCCACAAGTTCAGCGTGTCCGGCGAGGGCGAGGGCGATGCCACCT
ACGGCAAGCTGACCCTGAAGTTCATCTGCACCACCGGCAAGCTGCCCGTGCCCTGGCCCACCCTCGTGAC
CACCCTGACCTACGGCGTGCAGTGCTTCAGCCGCTACCCCGACCACATGAAGCAGCACGACTTCTTCAAG
TCCGCCATGCCCGAAGGCTACGTCCAGGAGCGCACCATCTTCTTCAAGGACGACGGCAACTACAAGACCC
GCGCCGAGGTGAAGTTCGAGGGCGACACCCTGGTGAACCGCATCGAGCTGAAGGGCATCGACTTCAAGGA
GGACGGCAACATCCTGGGGCACAAGCTGGAGTACAACTACAACAGCCACAACGTCTATATCATGGCCGAC
AAGCAGAAGAACGGCATCAAGGTGAACTTCAAGATCCGCCACAACATCGAGGACGGCAGCGTGCAGCTCG
CCGACCACTACCAGCAGAACACCCCCATCGGCGACGGCCCCGTGCTGCTGCCCGACAACCACTACCTGAG
CACCCAGTCCGCCCTGAGCAAAGACCCCAACGAGAAGCGCGATCACATGGTCCTGCTGGAGTTCGTGACC
GCCGCCGGGATCACTCTCGGCATGGACGAGCTGTACAAGTAAAGCGGCCGCGACTCTAGAATTCGATATC
AAGCTTATCGATAATCAACCTCTGGATTACAAAATTTGTGAAAGATTGACTGGTATTCTTAACTATGTTG
CTCCTTTTACGCTATGTGGATACGCTGCTTTAATGCCTTTGTATCATGCTATTGCTTCCCGTATGGCTTT
CATTTTCTCCTCCTTGTATAAATCCTGGTTGCTGTCTCTTTATGAGGAGTTGTGGCCCGTTGTCAGGCAA
CGTGGCGTGGTGTGCACTGTGTTTGCTGACGCAACCCCCACTGGTTGGGGCATTGCCACCACCTGTCAGC
TCCTTTCCGGGACTTTCGCTTTCCCCCTCCCTATTGCCACGGCGGAACTCATCGCCGCCTGCCTTGCCCG
CTGCTGGACAGGGGCTCGGCTGTTGGGCACTGACAATTCCGTGGTGTTGTCGGGGAAATCATCGTCCTTT
CCTTGGCTGCTCGCCTGTGTTGCCACCTGGATTCTGCGCGGGACGTCCTTCTGCTACGTCCCTTCGGCCC
TCAATCCAGCGGACCTTCCTTCCCGCGGCCTGCTGCCGGCTCTGCGGCCTCTTCCGCGTCTTCGCCTTCG
CCCTCAGACGAGTCGGATCTCCCTTTGGGCCGCCTCCCCGCATCGATACCGTCGACCTCGAGACCTAGAA
AAACATGGAGCAATCACAAGTAGCAATACAGCAGCTACCAATGCTGATTGTGCCTGGCTAGAAGCACAAG
AGGAGGAGGAGGTGGGTTTTCCAGTCACACCTCAGGTACCTTTAAGACCAATGACTTACAAGGCAGCTGT
AGATCTTAGCCACTTTTTAAAAGAAAAGGGGGGACTGGAAGGGCTAATTCACTCCCAACGAAGACAAGAT
ATCCTTGATCTGTGGATCTACCACACACAAGGCTACTTCCCTGATTGGCAGAACTACACACCAGGGCCAG
GGATCAGATATCCACTGACCTTTGGATGGTGCTACAAGCTAGTACCAGTTGAGCAAGAGAAGGTAGAAGA
AGCCAATGAAGGAGAGAACACCCGCTTGTTACACCCTGTGAGCCTGCATGGGATGGATGACCCGGAGAGA
GAAGTATTAGAGTGGAGGTTTGACAGCCGCCTAGCATTTCATCACATGGCCCGAGAGCTGCATCCGGACT
GTACTGGGTCTCTCTGGTTAGACCAGATCTGAGCCTGGGAGCTCTCTGGCTAACTAGGGAACCCACTGCT
TAAGCCTCAATAAAGCTTGCCTTGAGTGCTTCAAGTAGTGTGTGCCCGTCTGTTGTGTGACTCTGGTAAC
TAGAGATCCCTCAGACCCTTTTAGTCAGTGTGGAAAATCTCTAGCAGGGCCCGTTTAAACCCGCTGATCA
GCCTCGACTGTGCCTTCTAGTTGCCAGCCATCTGTTGTTTGCCCCTCCCCCGTGCCTTCCTTGACCCTGG
AAGGTGCCACTCCCACTGTCCTTTCCTAATAAAATGAGGAAATTGCATCGCATTGTCTGAGTAGGTGTCA
TTCTATTCTGGGGGGTGGGGTGGGGCAGGACAGCAAGGGGGAGGATTGGGAAGACAATAGCAGGCATGCT
GGGGATGCGGTGGGCTCTATGGCTTCTGAGGCGGAAAGAACCAGCTGGGGCTCTAGGGGGTATCCCC
[124 nt withheld, positions 6088-6211]
C
[91 nt withheld, positions 6213-6303]
A
[49 nt withheld, positions 6305-6353]
CCTTTGACGTTGGAGTCCACGTTCTTT
[37 nt withheld, positions 6381-6417]
ACCCTATCTCGGTCTATTCTTTTGATTTATAAGGGATTTTGCCGATTTCGGCCTATTGGTTAAAAAATGA
GCTGATTTAACAAAAATTTAACGCGAATTAATTCTGTGGAATGTGTGTCAGTTAGGGTGTGGAAAGTCCC
CAGGCTCCCCAGCAGGCAGAAGTATGCAAAGCATGCATCTCAATTAGTCAGCAACCAGGTGTGGAAAGTC
CCCAGGCTCCCCAGCAGGCAGAAGTATGCAAAGCATGCATCTCAATTAGTCAGCAACCATAGTCCCGCCC
CTAACTCCGCCCATCCCGCCCCTAACTCCGCCCAGTTCCGCCCATTCTCCGCCCCATGGCTGACTAATTT
TTTTTATTTATGCAGAGGCCGAGGCCGCCTCTGCCTCTGAGCTATTCCAGAAGTAGTGAGGAGGCTTTTT
TGGAGGCCTAGGCTTTTGCAAAAAGCTCCCGGGAGCTTGTATATCCATTTTCGGATCTGATCAGCACGTG
TTGACAATTAATCATCGGCATAGTATATCGGCATAGTATAATACGACAAGGTGAGGAACTAAACCATGGC
CAAGTTGACCAGTGCCGTTCCGGTGCTCACCGCGCGCGACGTCGCCGGAGCGGTCGAGTTCTGGACCGAC
CGGCTCGGGTTCTCCCGGGACTTCGTGGAGGACGACTTCGCCGGTGTGGTCCGGGACGACGTGACCCTGT
TCATCAGCGCGGTCCAGGACCAGGTGGTGCCGGACAACACCCTGGCCTGGGTGTGGGTGCGCGGCCTGGA
CGAGCTGTACGCCGAGTGGTCGGAGGTCGTGTCCACGAACTTCCGGGACGCCTCCGGGCCGGCCATGACC
GAGATCGGCGAGCAGCCGTGGGGGCGGGAGTTCGCCCTGCGCGACCCGGCCGGCAACTGCGTGCACTTCG
TGGCCGAGGAGCAGGACTGACACGTGCTACGAGATTTCGATTCCACCGCCGCCTTCTATGAAAGGTTGGG
CTTCGGAATCGTTTTCCGGGACGCCGGCTGGATGATCCTCCAGCGCGGGGATCTCATGCTGGAGTTCTTC
GCCCACCCCAACTTGTTTATTGCAGCTTATAATGGTTACAAATAAAGCAATAGCATCACAAATTTCACAA
ATAAAGCATTTTTTTCACTGCATTCTAGTTGTGGTTTGTCCAAACTCATCAATGTATCTTATCATGTCTG
TATACCGTCGACCTCTAGCTAGAGCTTGGCGTAATCATGGTCATAGCTGTTTCCTGTGTGAAATTGTTAT
CCGCTCACAATTCCACACAACATACGAGCCGGAAGCATAAAGTGTAAAGCCTGGGGTGCCTAATGAGTGA
GCTAACTCACATTAATTGCGTTGCGCTCACTGCCCGCTTTCCAGTCGGGAAACCTGTCGTGCCAGCTGCA
TTAATGAATCGGCCAACGCGCGGGGAGAGGCGGTTTGCGTATTGGGCGCTCTTCCGCTTCCTCGCTCACT
GACTCGCTGCGCTCGGTCGTTCGGCTGCGGCGAGCGGTATCAGCTCACTCAAAGGCGGTAATACGGTTAT
CCACAGAATCAGGGGATAACGCAGGAAAGAACATGTGAGCAAAAGGCCAGCAAAAGGCCAGGAACCGTAA
AAAGGCCGCGTTGCTGGCGTTTTTCCATAGGCTCCGCCCCCCTGACGAGCATCACAAAAATCGACGCTCA
AGTCAGAGGTGGCGAAACCCGACAGGACTATAAAGATACCAGGCGTTTCCCCCTGGAAGCTCCCTCGTGC
GCTCTCCTGTTCCGACCCTGCCGCTTACCGGATACCTGTCCGCCTTTCTCCCTTCGGGAAGCGTGGCGCT
TTCTCATAGCTCACGCTGTAGGTATCTCAGTTCGGTGTAGGTCGTTCGCTCCAAGCTGGGCTGTGTGCAC
GAACCCCCCGTTCAGCCCGACCGCTGCGCCTTATCCGGTAACTATCGTCTTGAGTCCAACCCGGTAAGAC
ACGACTTATCGCCACTGGCAGCAGCCACTGGTAACAGGATTAGCAGAGCGAGGTATGTAGGCGGTGCTAC
AGAGTTCTTGAAGTGGTGGCCTAACTACGGCTACACTAGAAGAACAGTATTTGGTATCTGCGCTCTGCTG
AAGCCAGTTACCTTCGGAAAAAGAGTTGGTAGCTCTTGATCCGGCAAACAAACCACCGCTGGTAGCGGTG
GTTTTTTTGTTTGCAAGCAGCAGATTACGCGCAGAAAAAAAGGATCTCAAGAAGATCCTTTGATCTTTTC
TACGGGGTCTGACGCTCAGTGGAACGAAAACTCACGTTAAGGGATTTTGGTCATGAGATTATCAAAAAGG
ATCTTCACCTAGATCCTTTTAAATTAAAAATGAAGTTTTAAATCAATCTAAAGTATATATGAGTAAACTT
GGTCTGACAGTTACCAATGCTTAATCAGTGAGGCACCTATCTCAGCGATCTGTCTATTTCGTTCATCCAT
AGTTGCCTGACTCCCCGTCGTGTAGATAACTACGATACGGGAGGGCTTACCATCTGGCCCCAGTGCTGCA
ATGATACCGCGAGACCCACGCTCACCGGCTCCAGATTTATCAGCAATAAACCAGCCAGCCGGAAGGGCCG
AGCGCAGAAGTGGTCCTGCAACTTTATCCGCCTCCATCCAGTCTATTAATTGTTGCCGGGAAGCTAGAGT
AAGTAGTTCGCCAGTTAATAGTTTGCGCAACGTTGTTGCCATTGCTACAGGCATCGTGGTGTCACGCTCG
TCGTTTGGTATGGCTTCATTCAGCTCCGGTTCCCAACGATCAAGGCGAGTTACATGATCCCCCATGTTGT
GCAAAAAAGCGGTTAGCTCCTTCGGTCCTCCGATCGTTGTCAGAAGTAAGTTGGCCGCAGTGTTATCACT
CATGGTTATGGCAGCACTGCATAATTCTCTTACTGTCATGCCATCCGTAAGATGCTTTTCTGTGACTGGT
GAGTACTCAACCAAGTCATTCTGAGAATAGTGTATGCGGCGACCGAGTTGCTCTTGCCCGGCGTCAATAC
GGGATAATACCGCGCCACATAGCAGAACTTTAAAAGTGCTCATCATTGGAAAACGTTCTTCGGGGCGAAA
ACTCTCAAGGATCTTACCGCTGTTGAGATCCAGTTCGATGTAACCCACTCGTGCACCCAACTGATCTTCA
GCATCTTTTACTTTCACCAGCGTTTCTGGGTGAGCAAAAACAGGAAGGCAAAATGCCGCAAAAAAGGGAA
TAAGGGCGACACGGAAATGTTGAATACTCATACTCTTCCTTTTTCAATATTATTGAAGCATTTATCAGGG
TTATTGTCTCATGAGCGGATACATATTTGAATGTATTTAGAAAAATAAACAAATAGGGGTTCCGCGCACA
TTTCCCCGAAAAGTGCCACCTGAC
Features (pLannotate 1.2.2; 29 found; start..end, strand, type, name):
     31..83      -  misc_feature   bom (fragment): basis of mobility region from pBR322
    238..617     +  enhancer       CMV enhancer: human cytomegalovirus immediate early enhancer
    618..817     +  promoter       CMV promoter: human cytomegalovirus (CMV) immediate early promoter
    835..1015    +  LTR            5' LTR (truncated): truncated 5' long terminal repeat (LTR) from HIV-1
   1062..1187    +  misc_feature   HIV-1 Ψ: packaging signal of human immunodeficiency virus type 1
   1171..1534    +  CDS            HIV-1 gag (fragment): gag protein from human immunodeficiency virus 1; gag
   1680..1913    +  misc_feature   RRE: The Rev response element (RRE) of HIV-1 allows for Rev-dependent mRNA export from the nucleus to the cytoplasm.
   2290..2390    +  CDS            Rev (fragment): human immunodeficiency virus 1 (HIV-1) Rev protein; rev; enhances nuclear export of unspliced and incompletely spliced viral mRNAs
   2440..2557    +  misc_feature   cPPT/CTS: central polypurine tract and central termination sequence of HIV-1
   3733..4452    +  CDS            EGFP: the original enhanced GFP (Yang et al., 1996) mammalian codon-optimized
   4469..4493    +  misc_feature   MCS (fragment): pBluescript multiple cloning site
   4493..5081    +  misc_feature   WPRE: woodchuck hepatitis virus posttranscriptional regulatory element
   5018..5599    +  CDS            nef (fragment): NEF_HV1H2 - Experimental evidence at protein level: Swiss-Prot protein existence level 1. Extracellular Nef protein targets CD4(+) T-lymphocytes for apoptosis by interacting with CXCR4 surface receptors. From Human immunodeficiency virus type 1 group M subtype B (isolate HXB2) (HIV-1).
   5606..5786    +  LTR            5' LTR (truncated): truncated 5' long terminal repeat (LTR) from HIV-1
   5818..6042    +  polyA_signal   bGH poly(A) signal: bovine growth hormone polyadenylation signal
   6046..6067    +  promoter       SV40 promoter (fragment): SV40 enhancer and early promoter
   6088..6516    +  rep_origin     f1 ori (sequence partly withheld): f1 bacteriophage origin of replication; arrow indicates direction of (+) strand synthesis
   6530..6859    +  promoter       SV40 promoter: SV40 enhancer and early promoter
   6907..6954    +  promoter       EM7 promoter: synthetic bacterial promoter&nbsp
   6973..7347    +  CDS            BleoR: antibiotic-binding protein; Sh ble from Streptoalloteichus hindustanus; confers resistance to bleomycin, phleomycin, and Zeocin™
   7357..7482    +  CDS            ble (fragment): BLE_KLEPN - Experimental evidence at protein level: Swiss-Prot protein existence level 1. Binding protein with a strong affinity to the bleomycin family of antibiotics. Binds to CL990; an antimitotic-antibiotic compound. From Klebsiella pneumoniae.
   7477..7598    +  polyA_signal   SV40 poly(A) signal: SV40 polyadenylation signal
   7671..7687    -  protein_bind   lac operator: The lac repressor binds to the lac operator to inhibit transcription in E. coli. This inhibition can be relieved by adding lactose or isopropyl-β-D-thiogalactopyranoside (IPTG). lac repressor encoded by lacI
   7695..7725    -  promoter       lac promoter: promoter for the E. coli lac operon
   7740..7761    -  protein_bind   CAP binding site: CAP binding activates transcription in the presence of cAMP. E. coli catabolite activator protein
   7774..7866    -  CDS            lacI (fragment): lac repressor; lacI; The lac repressor binds to the lac operator to inhibit transcription in E. coli. This inhibition can be relieved by adding lactose or isopropyl-β-D-thiogalactopyranoside (IPTG).
   8049..8637    -  rep_origin     ori: high-copy-number ColE1/pMB1/pBR322/pUC origin of replication
   8808..9668    -  CDS            AmpR: β-lactamase; bla; confers resistance to ampicillin, carbenicillin, and related antibiotics
   9669..9773    -  promoter       AmpR promoter: bla
