[The description below was written by a language model from this plasmid's Addgene catalogue record and pLannotate feature annotations shown in this document.]
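Description:
pFSy(1.1)GW is an HIV-1-based lentiviral transfer vector derived from pFUGW, built to express EGFP in neurons under a 1.1 kb fragment of the synapsin I promoter. The depositor describes it as intended for pyramidal neuron-specific EGFP expression in rodent cortex. The plasmid is propagated in E. coli through a high-copy ColE1/pUC-type origin with ampicillin resistance (AmpR, bla promoter), and it also carries an f1 phage origin. Outside the viral genome sits an SV40/EM7-driven BleoR cassette with an SV40 poly(A) signal, a backbone marker that confers bleomycin/Zeocin resistance.

The viral cassette begins with a CMV enhancer/promoter fused to a truncated 5' LTR, an arrangement that typically drives Tat-independent transcription of the genomic RNA in packaging cells. This is followed by the Ψ packaging signal extending into a gag fragment, the Rev response element for nuclear export of the unspliced genome, and the cPPT/CTS, which promotes nuclear import in non-dividing cells such as neurons. The automated annotation labels nothing between the cPPT/CTS and the EGFP coding sequence, and this gap of a little over 1.1 kb is consistent with the stated synapsin I promoter fragment, although the feature table does not name it. EGFP is followed by a WPRE, which enhances transcript stability and expression, then a truncated 3' LTR (labelled as a 5' LTR by the annotator) and a bGH polyadenylation signal. EGFP is the sole payload, serving as a reporter rather than as a tag on another protein. The associated publication concerns lentivirus-based genetic manipulation of cortical neurons combined with in vivo optical and electrophysiological monitoring.
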