Addgene plasmid #27232: pFSy(1.1)GW
Depositing lab: Pavel Osten. Depositing organization: Max Planck Institute for Medical Research. Publication: Lentivirus-based genetic manipulations of cortical neurons and their optical and electrophysiological monitoring in vivo. Dittgen T, Nimmerjahn A, Komai S, Licznerski P, Waters J, Margrie TW, Helmchen F, Denk W, Brecht M, Osten P. Proc Natl Acad Sci U S A. 2004 Dec 28. 101(52):18206-11. 10.1073/pnas.0407976101 PubMed 15608064.
Backbone
  Vector backbone: pFUGW
  Backbone size w/o insert (bp): 9941
  Vector type: Mammalian Expression, Lentiviral
Growth in bacteria
  Bacterial resistance: Ampicillin, 100 μg/mL
  Growth temperature: 37°C
  Growth strain: NEB Stable
  Copy number: Unknown
Gene/Insert
  Gene/Insert name: EGFP
  Tag / fusion protein: EGFP
  Cloning method: Restriction Enzyme
  Sequencing primers: 5′ n/a
Terms and licenses: Academic/Nonprofit Terms; Industry Terms: Not Available to Industry
Depositor comments: For rodent cortex pyramidal neuron-specific expression of EGFP under the synapsin I promoter (1.1kb fragment)
How to cite: pFSy(1.1)GW was a gift from Pavel Osten (Addgene plasmid # 27232 ; http://n2t.net/addgene:27232 ; RRID:Addgene_27232)
