>Addgene plasmid #27232 | pFSy(1.1)GW | addgene partial sequence | sequence record 33510 | 27232 with EGFP-N
CGCCCTTGCTCACCATGGTGGCGACCGGTACCCGGGGATCCAAGGGGCAGTGGGTCGGTGGGCCGCGGGG
GCGGAGCGCAAGGGGCTCAGGAGCACGGCGGCGCTCTCTGGCACGACGCGACTCCTCTGCTGCCCGCTGC
AGACTGAGGCAGCGCTGAGGCTCTGCCGCCGCAGAGCGTATGGTCGCGCCTGCACCCCCCTATCTTGCAC
CTCTTGTGGTGCGGCCCGACTGGACTCACCGCTGCACGGACGCGACCAAGGCGGTGAGGTAGGGGAGTTT
GGGGAGGGCTGGAGAGTGACGTCAGCCCGCCTTTGGTGCTGGGGAGGTGGTGGCGCGCGCCGGCAGCGGG
GGCGAAGGCTCTGTCCGCGGTACTAAATCCGACAGTGCGCACGCGCCGCGCCGCGCTGCATCCTCTTCCC
CTCCCCCTCTGATGGGGGAGGGAATGCGCAATTTGGGGAGTGGGAGTGGGGGTTCTTGTCCGTAGGGTCT
GGACCCGTAGTAAGGCTCCTACTCTGTTTTTCAGCCTCCTCCTAAATCCT
