>Addgene plasmid #27232 | pFSy(1.1)GW | addgene partial sequence | sequence record 134466 | FUGW-Fwd 5'-ATTACAGGGACAGCAGAGATCC-3'
AATGAGGGCATGTAGACTAAATATGTTCGTGTGGAAGAGGCTGAATACACATCAGAGTTAGTGCTGCAGG
AAATGCTTCTGCATTGCATACCCAGAGTTTCCTTGCTCATCTGAGAGCATGTGTTTTTTCCAGATGTGTG
TACTTGTGTGAGATTCTCTGGGTGTGTGTCAATGTGTTGCCTGAACGTGCATTGCTCAATATGCTCATGT
GTGTTACCCTGGGCTTGTACATCTACATATATACCTGGATGCCCGTGTGTTCTGTGATGTACATATACCC
TGTGTCATTCCTTGTTTTTCTATTTGTGTTATTCCATGTGTTCCTTCAGGCTCTCACTACCCAAGTGTCC
ACCTCCGCCTGTCTGGTGATGTTTACGCTACCCCGTGCTCTTTTCTTTGCCTGACAGTGTTGTCGTGGAA
GACATCTCGCCAGGAACACTGCAGTAAGGAGAATTTCTAGTTTTATGTTCCCCTCCGAGTATGCTTCTAT
CCCGACCCTCAACCCCAAAATGCCTTCAGAGGTGAAAATCAACACTGGAAACACAAGTATCTGGGAAGGG
TAACAATGCAAGTTAGCCTGAGGATTTAGGAGGAGGCTGAAAAACAGAGTAGGAGCCTTACTACGGGTCC
AGACCCTACGGACAAGAACCCCCACTCCCACTCCCCAAATTGCGCATTCCCTCCCCCATCAGAGGGGGAG
GGGAAGAGGATGCAGCGCGGCGCGGCGCGTGCGCACTGTCGGATTTAGTACCGCGGACAGAGCCTTCGCC
CCCGCTGCCGGCGCGCGCCACCACCTCCCCAGCACCAAAGGCGGGCTGACGTCACTCTCCAGCCCTCCCC
AAACTCCCCTACCTCACCGCCTTGGTCGCGTCCGTGCAGCGGTGAGTCCAGTCGGGCCGCACCACAAGAG
GTGCAAGATA
